Addgene plasmid #80004: pC4EN-F1-mGAF709 (NLS-FKBP-mGAF709)
Purpose: miRFP709 GAF domain fused to FKBP and NLS
Depositing lab: Vladislav Verkhusha. Depositing organization: Albert Einstein College of Medicine. Publication: Bright monomeric near-infrared fluorescent proteins as tags and biosensors for multiscale imaging. Shcherbakova DM, Baloban M, Emelyanov AV, Brenowitz M, Guo P, Verkhusha VV. Nat Commun. 2016 Aug 19;7:12405. doi: 10.1038/ncomms12405. PubMed 27539380.
Backbone
  Vector backbone: pC4EN-F1
  Backbone manufacturer: ARIAD Pharmaceuticals, Inc.
  Backbone size w/o insert (bp): 1312
  Total vector size (bp): 2978
  Vector type: Mammalian Expression
Growth in bacteria
  Bacterial resistance: Ampicillin, 100 μg/mL
  Growth temperature: 37°C
  Growth strain: DH5alpha
  Copy number: Unknown
Gene/Insert
  Gene/Insert name: FKBP
  Insert size (bp): 966
  Promoter: CMV
  Tag / fusion protein: GAF domain of miRFP709 (C terminal on insert); NLS (N terminal on insert)
  Cloning method: Unknown
  Sequencing primers: 5′ ctcttcggccagcgaattc
Terms and licenses: Academic/Nonprofit Terms; Industry Terms: Not Available to Industry
How to cite: pC4EN-F1-mGAF709 (NLS-FKBP-mGAF709) was a gift from Vladislav Verkhusha (Addgene plasmid # 80004 ; http://n2t.net/addgene:80004 ; RRID:Addgene_80004)
