[The description below was written by a language model from this plasmid's Addgene catalogue record.]
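Description:
pC4EN-F1-mGAF709 (NLS-FKBP-mGAF709) is a mammalian expression plasmid built on the pC4EN-F1 backbone, a vector from the ARIAD regulated dimerization series. It is propagated in E. coli under ampicillin selection. The record does not describe the origin of replication, the copy number, or any mammalian selection marker, and no feature table is provided. The listed total size is about 3 kb with a 966 bp insert, although the recorded backbone, insert and total sizes do not add up exactly, so these figures should be treated as approximate.

The payload is a single fusion protein expressed from the CMV promoter, a strong constitutive promoter in most mammalian cell lines. FKBP, the rapamycin-binding protein, carries a nuclear localization signal at its N terminus and the GAF domain of the monomeric near-infrared fluorescent protein miRFP709 at its C terminus. miRFP709 belongs to a family of bacterial phytochrome-derived fluorescent proteins that need both a PAS and a GAF domain, together with a biliverdin chromophore, to fluoresce, so an isolated GAF domain is not expected to be fluorescent alone.

This arrangement is consistent with one half of a split near-infrared reporter. In that design, rapamycin-induced association of FKBP with an FRB fusion carrying the complementary phytochrome fragment would bring the two parts together in the nucleus and restore fluorescence. The record itself states only the fusion composition and does not name the partner construct. The construct comes from work developing bright monomeric near-infrared fluorescent proteins as tags and biosensors for imaging.
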