>Addgene plasmid #80004 | pC4EN-F1-mGAF709 (NLS-FKBP-mGAF709) | addgene partial sequence | sequence record 153477 | hGata4-fwd 5'-ATCCACGCTGTTTTGACC-3'
GCCTCCGGGGGATCTTGGTGGCGTGAAACTCCCGCACCTCTTCGGCCAGCGAATTCCAGAAGCGCGTATG
GCTTCTAGCTATCCTTATGACGTGCCTGACTATGCCAGCCTGGGAGGACCTTCTAGTCCTAAGAAGAAGA
GAAAGGTGTCTAGAGGAGTGCAGGTGGAAACCATCTCCCCAGGAGACGGGCGCACCTTCCCCAAGCGCGG
CCAGACCTGCGTGGTGCACTACACCGGGATGCTTGAAGATGGAAAGAAATTTGATTCCTCCCGGGACAGA
AACAAGCCCTTTAAGTTTATGCTAGGCAAGCAGGAGGTGATCCGAGGCTGGGAAGAAGGGGTTGCCCAGA
TGAGTGTGGGTCAGAGAGCCAAACTGACTATATCTCCAGATTATGCCTATGGTGCCACTGGGCACCCAGG
CATCATCCCACCACATGCCACTCTCGTCTTCGATGTGGAGCTTCTAAAACTGGAAACTAGTGGAGGCGGG
GGAAGCGGCGGAGGCGGGTCCCGTGCCGGCCCGTCGATCGATCTGTCAGGCACGCTGGCGCCGGCGCTGG
AGCGGATCCGCACGGCGGGTTCACTGCGCGCGCTGTGCGATGACACCGTGCTGCTGTTTCAGCAGTGCAC
CGGCTACGACCGGGTGATGGTGTATCGTTTCGATGAGCAAGGCCACGGCCTGGTATTCTCCGAGTGCCAT
GTGCCTGGGCTCGAATCCTATTTCGGCAACCGCTATCCGTCGTCGTTCATCCCGCAGATGGCGCGGCAGC
TGTACGTGCGGCAGCGCGTCCGCGTGCTGGTCGACGTCACCTATCAGCCGGTGCCGCTGGAGCCGCGGCT
GTCGCCGCTGACC
