>Addgene plasmid #80004 | pC4EN-F1-mGAF709 (NLS-FKBP-mGAF709) | addgene partial sequence | sequence record 153479 | Bglob-intron-R 5'-TTTGCCCCCTCCATATAACA-3'
CATCAAGGGTCCCCAAACTCACCCTGAAGTTCTCAGGATCCTCAATAACTAGTTTAGCTCTCAAGCGCGG
TGATCCGCGTCGCGATCCTTTCGGCGAGCCGTTTGCAGATCGCCCGCAGCTCGAAACGGATGAAGCGCGG
CAGATAATGGTGACAGACAACCAGGCCCCACAGCTTGCCGCCGACCACCAGCGACACCGCCAGGGTGGCG
CGCACGCCCATGTCCTTCAGGAACTGCAGATGGATCGGCGACATCGAGCGCAGGAAGCAGCCCGACATGT
CGAGATCGCGCCCGGTCAGCGGCGACAGCCGCGGCTCCAGCGGCACCGGCTGATAGGTGACGTCGACCAG
CACGCGGACGCGCTGCCGCACGTACAGCTGCCGCGCCATCTGCGGGATGAACGACGACGGATAGCGGTTG
CCGAAATAGGATTCGAGCCCAGGCACATGGCACTCGGAGAATACCAGGCCGTGGCCTTGCTCATCGAAAC
GATACACCATCACCCGGTCGTAGCCGGTGCACTGCTGAAACAGCAGCACGGTGTCATCGCACAGCGCGCG
CAGTGAACCCGCCGTGCGGATCCGCTCCAGCGCCGGCGCCAGCGTGCCTGACAGATCGATCGACGGGCCG
GCACGGGACCCGCCTCCGCCGCTTCCCCCGCCTCCACTAGTTTCCAGTTTTAGAAGCTCCACATCGAAGA
CGAGAGTGGCATGTGGTGGGATGATGCCTGGGTGCCCAGTGGCACCATAGGCATAATCTGGAGATATAGT
CAGTTTGGCTCTCTGACCCACACTCATCTGGGCAACCCCTTCTTCCCAGCCTCGGATCACCTCCTGCTTG
CCTAGCATAAACTTAAAGGGCTTGTT
