LOCUS       Exported 2978 bp ds-DNA circular SYN 12-MAY-2021
DEFINITION  miRFP709 GAF domain fused to FKBP and NLS.
ACCESSION   .
VERSION     .
KEYWORDS    pC4EN-F1-mGAF709 (NLS-FKBP-mGAF709)
SOURCE      synthetic DNA construct
  ORGANISM  synthetic DNA construct
REFERENCE   1 (bases 1 to 2978)
  AUTHORS   Shcherbakova DM, Baloban M, Emelyanov AV, Brenowitz M, Guo P,
            Verkhusha VV
  TITLE     Bright monomeric near-infrared fluorescent proteins as tags and
            biosensors for multiscale imaging.
  JOURNAL   Nat Commun. 2016 Aug 19;7:12405. doi: 10.1038/ncomms12405.
  PUBMED    27539380
REFERENCE   2 (bases 1 to 2978)
  AUTHORS   .
  TITLE     Direct Submission
  JOURNAL   Exported May 12, 2021 from SnapGene Server 1.1.58
            http://www.snapgene.com
FEATURES             Location/Qualifiers
     source          1..2978
                     /organism="synthetic DNA construct"
                     /mol_type="other DNA"
     intron          649..1221
                     /label=-beta-globin intron
                     /note="intron from rabbit beta-globin gene"
     enhancer        1916..2219
                     /label=CMV enhancer
                     /note="human cytomegalovirus immediate early enhancer"
     promoter        2220..2423
                     /label=CMV promoter
                     /note="human cytomegalovirus (CMV) immediate early
                     promoter"
     primer_bind     2374..2394
                     /label=CMV-F
                     /note="Human CMV immediate early promoter, forward primer"
     primer_bind     2420..2444
                     /label=LNCX
                     /note="Human CMV promoter, forward primer"
     5'UTR           2513..2552
                     /label=HSV TK 5'-UTR
                     /note="5' untranslated region from the herpes simplex virus
                     thymidine kinase gene"
     CDS             2582..2608
                     /codon_start=1
                     /product="HA (human influenza hemagglutinin) epitope tag"
                     /label=HA
                     /translation="YPYDVPDYA"
     CDS             2630..2650
                     /codon_start=1
                     /product="nuclear localization signal of SV40 (simian virus
                     40) large T antigen"
                     /label=SV40 NLS
                     /translation="PKKKRKV"
     CDS             2657..2977
                     /codon_start=1
                     /product="human FK506-binding protein FKBP12"
                     /label=FKBP
                     /translation="GVQVETISPGDGRTFPKRGQTCVVHYTGMLEDGKKFDSSRDRNKP
                     FKFMLGKQEVIRGWEEGVAQMSVGQRAKLTISPDYAYGATGHPGIIPPHATLVFDVELL
                     KLE"
ORIGIN
        1 ctagtggagg cgggggaagc ggcggaggcg ggtcccgtgc cggcccgtcg atcgatctgt
       61 caggcacgct ggcgccggcg ctggagcgga tccgcacggc gggttcactg cgcgcgctgt
      121 gcgatgacac cgtgctgctg tttcagcagt gcaccggcta cgaccgggtg atggtgtatc
      181 gtttcgatga gcaaggccac ggcctggtat tctccgagtg ccatgtgcct gggctcgaat
      241 cctatttcgg caaccgctat ccgtcgtcgt tcatcccgca gatggcgcgg cagctgtacg
      301 tgcggcagcg cgtccgcgtg ctggtcgacg tcacctatca gccggtgccg ctggagccgc
      361 ggctgtcgcc gctgaccggg cgcgatctcg acatgtcggg ctgcttcctg cgctcgatgt
      421 cgccgatcca tctgcagttc ctgaaggaca tgggcgtgcg cgccaccctg gcggtgtcgc
      481 tggtggtcgg cggcaagctg tggggcctgg ttgtctgtca ccattatctg ccgcgcttca
      541 tccgtttcga gctgcgggcg atctgcaaac ggctcgccga aaggatcgcg acgcggatca
      601 ccgcgcttga gagctaaact agttattaag gatcctgaga acttcagggt gagtttgggg
      661 acccttgatt gttctttctt tttcgctatt gtaaaattca tgttatatgg agggggcaaa
      721 gttttcaggg tgttgtttag aatgggaaga tgtcccttgt atcaccatgg accctcatga
      781 taattttgtt tctttcactt tctactctgt tgacaaccat tgtctcctct tattttcttt
      841 tcattttctg taactttttc gttaaacttt agcttgcatt tgtaacgaat ttttaaattc
      901 acttttgttt atttgtcaga ttgtaagtac tttctctaat cacttttttt tcaaggcaat
      961 cagggtatat tatattgtac ttcagcacag ttttagagaa caattgttat aattaaatga
     1021 taaggtagaa tatttctgca tataaattct ggctggcgtg gaaatattct tattggtaga
     1081 aacaactaca tcctggtcat catcctgcct ttctctttat ggttacaatg atatacactg
     1141 tttgagatga ggataaaata ctctgagtcc aaaccgggcc cctctgctaa ccatgttcat
     1201 gccttcttct ttttcctaca gctcctgggc aacgtgctgg ttgttgtgct gtctcatcat
     1261 tttggcaaag gattcactcc tcaggtgcag gctgcctatc agaaggtggt ggctggtgtg
     1321 gccaatgccc tggctcacaa ataccactga gatctttttc cctctgccaa aaattatggg
     1381 gacatcatga agcccctatc agaaggtggt ggctggtgtg gccaatgccc tggctcacaa
     1441 ataccactga gatctttttc cctctgccaa aaattatggg gacatcatga agcccctaat
     1501 catttaaaac atcagaatga gtatttggtt tagagtttgg caacatatgc catatgctgg
     1561 ctgccatgaa caaaggtggc tataaagagg tcatcagtat atgaaacagc cccctgctgt
     1621 ccattcctta ttccatagaa aagccttgac ttgaggttag atttttttta tattttgttt
     1681 tgtgttattt ttttctttaa catccctaaa attttcctta catgttttac tagccagatt
     1741 tttcctcctc tcctgactac tcccagtcat agctgtccct cttctcttat gaagatccct
     1801 cgaggagctt tttgcaaaag ccctaggcct ccaaaaaagc ctcttcacta cttctggaat
     1861 agctcagagg ccgaggcggc ctcggcctct gcataaaacg cgttcgagct cgccccgtta
     1921 cataacttac ggtaaatggc ccgcctggct gaccgcccaa cgacccccgc ccattgacgt
     1981 caataatgac gtatgttccc atagtaacgc caatagggac tttccattga cgtcaatggg
     2041 tggagtattt acggtaaact gcccacttgg cagtacatca agtgtatcat atgccaagta
     2101 cgccccctat tgacgtcaat gacggtaaat ggcccgcctg gcattatgcc cagtacatga
     2161 ccttatggga ctttcctact tggcagtaca tctacgtatt agtcatcgct attaccatgg
     2221 tgatgcggtt ttggcagtac atcaatgggc gtggatagcg gtttgactca cggggatttc
     2281 caagtctcca ccccattgac gtcaatggga gtttgttttg gcaccaaaat caacgggact
     2341 ttccaaaatg tcgtaacaac tccgccccat tgacgcaaat gggcggtagg cgtgtacggt
     2401 gggaggtcta tataagcaga gctcgtttag tgaaccgtca gatcgcctgg agacgccatc
     2461 cacgctgttt tgacctccat agaagacacc gggaccgatc cagcctccgg gggatcttgg
     2521 tggcgtgaaa ctcccgcacc tcttcggcca gcgaattcca gaagcgcgta tggcttctag
     2581 ctatccttat gacgtgcctg actatgccag cctgggagga ccttctagtc ctaagaagaa
     2641 gagaaaggtg tctagaggag tgcaggtgga aaccatctcc ccaggagacg ggcgcacctt
     2701 ccccaagcgc ggccagacct gcgtggtgca ctacaccggg atgcttgaag atggaaagaa
     2761 atttgattcc tcccgggaca gaaacaagcc ctttaagttt atgctaggca agcaggaggt
     2821 gatccgaggc tgggaagaag gggttgccca gatgagtgtg ggtcagagag ccaaactgac
     2881 tatatctcca gattatgcct atggtgccac tgggcaccca ggcatcatcc caccacatgc
     2941 cactctcgtc ttcgatgtgg agcttctaaa actggaaa
//
